>Addgene plasmid #239525 | pKS1577 | addgene full sequence | sequence record 475912 | Addgene NGS Result
ACTGGCCGATAATTGCAGACGAACGTTGATAGGTCAAGATCAATGTAAACAATTACTTTGTTATGTAGAG
TTTTTTTAGCTACCTATATTCCACCATAACATCAATCATGCGGTTGCTGGTGTATTTACCAATAATGTTT
AATGTATATATATATATATATATATGGGGCCGTATACTTACATATAGTAGATGTCAAGCGTAGGCGCTTC
CCCTGCCGGCTGTGAGGGCGCCATAACCAAGGTATCTATAGACCGCCAATCAGCAAACTACCTCCGTACA
TTCATGTTGCACCCACACATTTATACACCCAGACCGCGACAAATTACCCATAAGGTTGTTTGTGACGGCG
TCGTACAAGAGAACGTGGGAACTTTTTAGGCTCACCAAAAAAGAAAGAAAAAATACGAGTTGCTGACAGA
AGCCTCAAGAAAAAAAAAATTCTTCTTCGACTATGCTGGAGGCAGAGATGATCGAGCCGGTAGTTAACTA
TATATAGCTAAATTGGTTCCATCACCTTCTTTTCTGGTGTCGCTCCTTCTAGTGCTATTTCTGGCTTTTC
CTATTTTTTTTTTTCCATTTTTCTTTCTCTCTTTCTAATATATAAATTCTCTTGCATTTTCTATTTTTCT
CTCTATCTATTCTACTTGTTTATTCCCTTCAAGGTTTTTTTTTAAGGAGTACTTGTTTTTAGAATATACG
GTCAACGAACTATAATTAACTAAACAGATCTATGAGTATTTCAAATTGGATCACCACTGCGTATTTAATT
ACATCAACATCTTTTCAACCTCTTTATGGGTCATTTTCTGATGCACTTGGTCGAAGAAACTGCCTTTTCT
TTGCTAATGGGGCTTTTACCATTGGATGTCTAGCCTGTGGTTTCTCGAAAAACATCTACATGCTTAGTTT
TATGAGAGCATTGACAGGCATAGGAGGTGGTGGCTTGATCACACTTTCTACAATCGTAAATTCAGACGTT
ATTCCAAGTTCGAAAAGAGGAATTTTTCAAGCGTTTCAGAATTTACTTTTGGGATTTGGTGCCATATGTG
GAGCGTCTTTCGGTGGCACAATAGCGTCGAGCATTGGTTGGAGGTGGTGTTTTCTCATCCAAGTACCCAT
ATCTGTGATTAGTTCCATATTAATGAATTATTATGTACCTAATCAGAAAGAATATAATCGTCAAAATTCT
AGCATATTCCAAAATCCCGGAAAAATACTCAGGGACATAGATGTTATGGGCTCAATTCTTATTATAACTG
GACTCACACTACAGCTTCTTTACCTGAGCCTGGGGTGTTCTACTTCTAAATTATCATGGACCAGCCCTTC
TGTGCTACTGCTATTAGTTGGGAGTGTAATAATCCTCTTACTGTTCATATTGCACGAAAGGAAAACAAGT
GCTAGAGCGATTATTCCTATGGAGCTGGTCAATTCCTCCTACAGTGTCGTTGTACTTTCGATAAGTATAC
TTGTTGGTTTTGCCAGCTACGCGTATCTTTTTACTTTACCATTATTCTTTCAGATTGTACTTGGAGATTC
CACTGCAAAAGCAGGATTACGTCTTACGATTCCTTCCCTATTTACTCCGGTAGGCAGTCTCATAACAGGA
TTTTCCATGAGCAAGTACAACTGTCTAAGATTATTACTCTACATTGGTATTTCTTTGATGTTTTTGGGTA
ACTTTTTATTCCTGTTTATTGAAAAAACTTCTCCGAACTGGTTGATTGGTCTATTTTTGATACCTGCAAA
TCTAGGACAAGGTATCACTTTTCCTACGACCTTGTTTACTTTCATATTTATGTTCTCTAAGAGTGACCAA
GCTACTGCGACATCAACTTTATATTTATTCCGTAGTATTGGATCTGTATGGGGTGTTGCAATTTCAGCTG
GCGTCATTCAATTATCTTTCGCAGGTTTATTGCGTAGTAATTTGAAAGGTCTACTGGATGAAAACAAGAT
AAAGAAACTTATTGTTCAGCTTAGTGCAAACTCCTCATATATTGGATCTTTACATGGCGAAGTTAAAAAC
ACAGTCATAAAGAGTTTTGATGAGGCAACAAAGAGGGCTCATCTAATGTCTACATTACTCTCTTCATTGG
CCCTGATACTCTGCATCCTTAAAGACAATCTGGCGAAACCTAAAACAAGAAGAGGTTCTGTTTCTAAAGG
TGAAGAATTATTCACTGGTGTTGTCCCAATTTTGGTTGAATTAGATGGTGATGTTAATGGTCACAAATTT
TCTGTCTCCGGTGAAGGTGAAGGTGATGCTACTTACGGTAAATTGACCTTAAAATTTATTTGTACTACTG
GTAAATTGCCAGTTCCATGGCCAACCTTAGTCACTACTTTATCTTGGGGTGTTCAATGTTTTGCAAGATA
CCCAGATCATATGAAACAACATGACTTTTTCAAGTCTGCCATGCCAGAAGGTTATGTTCAAGAAAGAACT
ATTTTTTTCAAAGATGACGGTAACTACAAGACCAGAGCTGAAGTCAAGTTTGAAGGTGATACCTTAGTTA
ATAGAATCGAATTAAAAGGTATTGATTTTAAAGAAGATGGTAACATTTTAGGTCACAAATTGGAATACAA
TTATTTCTCTGACAATGTTTACATCACTGCTGACAAACAAAAGAATGGTATCAAAGCTAACTTCAAAATT
AGACACAACATTGAAGATGGTGGTGTTCAATTAGCTGACCATTATCAACAAAATACTCCAATTGGTGATG
GTCCAGTCTTGTTACCAGACAACCATTACTTATCCACTCAATCTAAGTTATCCAAAGATCCAAACGAAAA
GAGGGACCACATGGTCTTGTTAGAATTTGTTACTGCTGCTGGTATTACCTTGGGTATGGATGAATTGTAC
AAAGGATCCGCAGAGTATGTGCGGGCCCTGTTTGACTTTAATGGGAATGATGAAGAAGACCTTCCCTTTA
AGAAAGGAGACATCCTGAGAATCCGGGATAAGCCTGAAGAGCAGTGGTGGAATGCAGAGGACAGCGAAGG
AAAGAGGGGGATGATTCCTGTCCCTTACGTGGAGAAGTATGGATCTGGGAGCGGATCTGGAGGCAGCATG
GCGGAATATGTACGAGCTCTTTTTGATTTTAATGGCAATGATGAGGAGGATCTCCCTTTTAAAAAGGGCG
ATATTCTGCGCATTCGTGATAAGCCAGAGGAACAATGGTGGAACGCCGAGGATAGTGAGGGGAAACGCGG
CATGATTCCGGTGCCGTATGTAGAGAAGTACTAATGGCGCCAATTGGTGCGGCAATTGATAATAACGAAA
ATGTCTTTTAATGATCTGGGTATAATGAGGAATTTTCCGAACGTTTTTACTTTATATATATATATACATG
TAACATATATTCTATACGCTATAGAGAAAGGAAATTTTTCAATTAAAAAAAAAATAGAGAAAGAGTTTCA
CTTCTTGATTATCGCTAACACTAATGGTTGAAGTACTGCTACTTTAATTTTATGCTGCCAAACCAGATGT
CAACACAGCTACAACGTATATATTAAATTTGCTCTTGTTCTGTACTTTCCTAATTCTTATGTAAAAAGAC
AAGAATTTATGATACTATTTAATAACAAAAAACTACCTAAGAAAAGCATCATGCAGTCGAAATTGAAATC
GAAAAGTAAAACTTTAACGGAACATGTTTGAAATTCTAAGAAAGCATACATCTTCATCCCTTATATATAG
AGTTATGTTTGATATTAGTAGTCATGTTGTAATCTCTGGCCTAAGTATACGTAACGAAAATGGTAGCACG
TCGCGTTTATGGCCCCCAGGTTAATGTGTTCTCTGAAATTCGCATCACTTTGAGAAATAATGGGAACACC
TTACGCGTGAGCTGTGCCCACCGCTTCGCCTAATAAAGCGGTGTTCTCAAAATTTCTCCCCGTTTTCAGG
ATCACGAGCGCCATCTAGTTCTGGTAAAATCGCGCTTACAAGAACAAAGAAAAGAAACATCGCGTAATGC
AACAGTGAGACACTTGCCGTCATATATAAGGTTTTGGATCAGTAACCGTTATTTGAGCATAACACAGGTT
TTTAAATATATTATTATATATCATGGTATATGTGTAAAATTTTTTTGCTGACTGGTTTTGTTTATTTATT
TAGCTTTTTAAAAATTTTACTTTCTTCTTGTTAATTTTTTCTGATTGCTCTATACTCAAACCAACAACAA
CTTACTCTACAACTAAGATCTATGCTCATAGAAAACACTAATGATCGGTTTGGTATCGTCATAGATGCAG
GGTCTTCGGGTTCGAGAATCCATGTGTTTAAGTGGCAGGACACGGAATCGCTTCTTCATGCAACAAACCA
GGACTCACAGTCCATATTACAATCAGTACCTCATATTCATCAAGAAAAAGACTGGACTTTTAAGCTGAAT
CCAGGCTTGTCGAGTTTTGAAAAAAAACCTCAAGATGCGTACAAATCTCACATCAAGCCGTTACTAGATT
TTGCTAAGAATATTATCCCTGAATCACATTGGTCGAGTTGTCCCGTTTTTATTCAAGCAACCGCGGGCAT
GCGCCTTTTACCTCAAGACATACAATCTTCCATTTTGGATGGTTTGTGTCAGGGGCTCAAACACCCTGCA
GAATTTTTGGTTGAGGATTGCTCAGCACAAATTCAAGTCATTGATGGTGAAACCGAAGGTTTATATGGCT
GGCTTGGCTTAAACTATCTATATGGACACTTTAATGACTATAATCCAGAAGTCTCTGACCATTTTACATT
TGGGTTTATGGACATGGGCGGTGCCTCTACTCAGATTGCGTTTGCACCGCATGATTCAGGAGAAATAGCT
AGACATAGAGATGACATCGCCACCATCTTCTTGAGGAGTGTTAACGGAGATTTGCAGAAATGGGACGTTT
TTGTTAGTACGTGGTTAGGGTTTGGTGCCAATCAGGCTAGAAGAAGGTACTTGGCTCAGTTGATCAATAC
CCTTCCAGAAAACACAAATGATTACGAAAATGATGACTTCTCTACAAGGAACTTGAATGATCCATGTATG
CCGCGAGGAAGCAGCACGGATTTTGAATTTAAAGATACCATATTTCACATCGCGGGTTCTGGGAATTACG
AACAATGTACAAAATCTATTTATCCGTTACTTTTAAAGAACATGCCTTGTGATGACGAGCCGTGCTTGTT
TAATGGTGTTCATGCTCCTCGAATAGACTTTGCCAATGACAAATTTATAGGTACTTCTGAGTACTGGTAC
ACTGCCAACGACGTATTCAAACTTGGGGGCGAATACAACTTTGACAAATTTAGCAAAAGCCTAAGGGAGT
TTTGCAATTCCAATTGGACGCAAATATTAGCGAACAGTGATAAAGGCGTGTATAATTCTATTCCGGAGAA
TTTTTTGAAAGATGCATGCTTTAAGGGCAATTGGGTCCTTAATATACTTCATGAAGGGTTTGATATGCCT
CGAATAGATGTCGACGCAGAAAATGTCAATGACAGGCCCTTATTTCAAAGTGTGGAAAAAGTCGAAGAAC
GAGAGTTATCGTGGACACTAGGCAGAATTTTACTTTATGCCTCAGGTAGCATATTGGCAGGTAATGATGA
CTTCATGGTGGGTATTGCGCCCAGTGAAAGAAGAACTAAGCTCACTGGTAAGAAATTCATACCTGGCAAG
TTACTGGAGTCTGATCAACTACGCAAGCAAAGTTCCGGATCCGGTTCATTGGGAAGAGGTAGAAGATCCA
AATTGTAATAACTCGAGTGGCGCGAATTTCTTATGATTTATGATTTTTATTATTAAATAAGTTATAAAAA
AAATAAGTGTATACAAATTTTAAAGTGACTCTTAGGTTTTAAAACGAAAATTCTTATTCTTGAGTAACTC
TTTCCTGTAGGTCAGGTTGCTTTCTCAGGTATAGCATGAGGTCGCTCTTATTGACCACACCTCTACCGGC
ATGCCGAGCAAATGCCTGCAAATCGCTCCCCATTTCGCTGGATGCACACACTGGCTTAAGATGACAACGC
CTTGCCAACAGGGAGTTCTTCAGAGACATGGAGGCTCAAAACGAAATTATTGACAGCCTAGACATCAATA
GTCATACAACAGAAAGCGACCACCCAACTTTGGCTGATAATAGCGTATAAACAATGCATACTTTGTACGT
TCAAAATACAATGCAGTAGATATATTTATGCATATTACATATAATACATATCACATAGGAAGCAACAGGC
GCGTTGGACTTTTAATTTTCGAGGACCGCGAATCCTTACATCACACCCAATCCCCCACAAGTGATCCCCC
ACACACCATAGCTTCAAAATGTTTCTACTCCTTTTTTACTCTTCCAGATTTTCTCGGACTCCGCGCATCG
CCGTACCACTTCAAAACACCCAAGCACAGCATACTAAATTTCCCCTCTTTCTTCCTCTAGGGTGTCGTTA
ATTACCCGTACTAAAGGTTTGGAAAAGAAAAAAGACACCGCCTCGTTTCTTTTTCTTCGTCGAAAAAGGC
AATAAAAATTTTTATCACGTTTCTTTTTCTTGAAAATTTTTTTTTTTGATTTTTTTCTCTTTCGATGACC
TCCCATTGATATTTAAGTTAATAAACGGTCATCAATTTCTCAAGTTTCAGTTTCATTTTTCTTGTTCTAT
TACAACTTTTTTTACTTCTTGCTCATTAGAAAGAAAGCATAGCAATCTAATCTAAGTTTTAATTACAAAA
GATCTATGCCACCACCATCAAGAAGTAGAATAAACAAAACAAGAACATTAGGAATAGTGGGTACAGCTAT
AGCAGTGTTGGTCACGTCCTACTATATATATCAAAAGGTGACAGGTTCTGTGTCCAAAGGAGAGGAGTTA
ATCAAGGAAAACATGAGAATGAAAGTTGTCATGGAGGGCTCCGTTAATGGTCACCAATTCAAGTGTACAG
GGGAAGGTGAAGGTAATCCTTACATGGGTACACAAACTATGAGAATTAAAGTAATTGAAGGCGGACCACT
ACCATTTGCATTTGACATTCTGGCAACGTCATTCATGTACGGATCACGAACTTTCATCAAGTACCCTAAA
GGTATACCAGACTTTTTCAAGCAATCTTTTCCAGAGGGTTTTACATGGGAAAGGGTTACAAGATACGAAG
ATGGGGGTGTCGTCACAGTTATGCAAGATACTTCATTAGAAGATGGCTGCCTTGTCTATCATGTGCAAGT
AAGAGGGGTGAATTTTCCTTCTAACGGACCTGTGATGCAGAAAAAGACCAAAGGTTGGGAACCAAATACT
GAAATGATGTACCCAGCTGATGGAGGTTTGAGAGGCTACACACACATGGCGCTTAAAGTTGATGGTGGAG
GTCATTTGTCTTGTAGTTTTGTTACCACTTATCGTTCTAAAAAGACTGTTGGCAATATCAAAATGCCAGG
AATACATGCTGTAGACCACAGACTAGAAAGACTCGAAGAGAGCGATAACGAAATGTTCGTTGTACAGAGA
GAGCATGCCGTAGCCAAATTTGCTGGCTTAGGCGGTGGTATGGATGAATTGTATAAGGGATCCGGGTCAG
GCTCCGGATCTGGCCCTCCCGCAGCTCTTGCGCCAAAAAGACGAAGGTAATGGCAGTGCTTTTAACTAAG
AATTATTAGTCTTTTCTGCTTATTTTTTCATCATAGTTTAGAACACTTTATATTAACGAATAGTTTATGA
ATCTATTTAGGTTTAAAAATTGATACAGTTTTATAAGTTACTTTTTCAAAGACTCGTGCTGTCTATTGCA
TAATGCACTGGAAGGGGAAAAAAAAGGTGCACACGCGTGGCTTTTTCTTGAATTTGCAGTTTGAAAAATG
CTGAGCAGTTACAGAGATGTTACGAACCACTAGTGCACTGCAGTACACGGTTTCCTTGAAATTTTTTTGA
TTCGGTAATCTCCGAACAGAAGGAAGAACGAAGGAAGGAGCACAGACTTAGATTGGTATATATACGCATA
TGTAGTGTTGAAGAAACATGAAATTGCCCAGTATTCTTAACCCAACTGCACAGAACAAAAACGTGCAGGA
AACGAAGATAAATCATGTCGAAAGCTACATATAAGGAACGTGCTGCTACTCATCCTAGTCCTGTTGCTGC
CAAGCTATTTAATATCATGCACGAAAAGCAAACAAACTTGTGTGCTTCATTGGATGTTCGTACCACCAAG
GAATTACTGGAGTTAGTTGAAGCATTAGGTCCCAAAATTTGTTTACTAAAAACACATGTGGATATCTTGA
CTGATTTTTCCATGGAGGGCACAGTTAAGCCGCTAAAGGCATTATCCGCCAAGTACAATTTTTTACTCTT
CGAAGACAGAAAATTTGCTGACATTGGTAATACAGTCAAATTGCAGTACTCTGCGGGTGTATACAGAATA
GCAGAATGGGCAGACATTACGAATGCACACGGTGTGGTGGGCCCAGGTATTGTTAGCGGTTTGAAGCAGG
CGGCAGAAGAAGTAACAAAGGAACCTAGAGGCCTTTTGATGTTAGCAGAATTGTCATGCAAGGGCTCCCT
ATCTACTGGAGAATATACTAAGGGTACTGTTGACATTGCGAAGAGCGACAAAGATTTTGTTATCGGCTTT
ATTGCTCAAAGAGACATGGGTGGAAGAGATGAAGGTTACGATTGGTTGATTATGACACCCGGTGTGGGTT
TAGATGACAAGGGAGATGCATTGGGTCAACAGTATAGAACCGTGGATGATGTGGTTTCTACAGGATCTGA
CATTATTATTGTTGGAAGAGGACTATTTGCAAAGGGAAGGGATGCTAAGGTAGAGGGTGAACGTTACAGA
AAAGCAGGCTGGGAAGCATATTTGAGAAGATGCGGCCAGCAAAACTAAAAAACTGTATTATAAGTAAATG
CATGTATACTAAACTCACAAATTAGAGCTTCAATTTAATTATATCAGTTATTACCCGAGTAGAGCACTTG
AATCCACTGCCCCGGGAATCTCGGTCGTAATGATTTCTATAATGACGAAAAAAAAAAAATTGGAAAGAAA
AAGCTTCATGGCCTTTATAAAAAGGAACTATCCAATACCTCGCCAGAACCAAGTAACAGTATTTTACGGG
GCACAAATCAAGAACAATAAGACAGGACTGTAAAGATGGACGCATTGAACTCCAAAGAACAACAAGAGTT
CCAAAAAGTAGTGGAACAAAAGCAAATGAAGGATTTCATGCGTTTGTACTCTAATCTGGTAGAAAGATGT
TTCACAGACTGTGTCAATGACTTCACAACATCAAAGCTAACCAATAAGGAACAAACATGCATCATGAAGT
GCTCAGAAAAGTTCTTGAAGCATAGCGAACGTGTAGGGCAGCGTTTCCAAGAACAAAACGCTGCCTTGGG
ACAAGGCTTGGGCCGATAAGGTGTACTGGCGTATATATATCTAATTATGTATCTCTGGTGTAGCCCATTT
TTAGCATGTAAATATAAAGACCGAGCGGCCGCGTGTTACAACCAATTAACCAATTCTGATTAGAAAAACT
CATCGAGCATCAAATGAAACTGCAATTTATTCATATCAGGATTATCAATACCATATTTTTGAAAAAGCCG
TTTCTGTAATGAAGGAGAAAACTCACCGAGGCAGTTCCATAGGATGGCAAGATCCTGGTATCGGTCTGCG
ATTCCGACTCGTCCAACATCAATACAACCTATTAATTTCCCCTCGTCAAAAATAAGGTTATCAAGTGAGA
AATCACCATGAGTGACGACTGAATCCGGTGAGAATGGCAAAAGCTTATGCATTTCTTTCCAGACTTGTTC
AACAGGCCAGCCATTACGCTCGTCATCAAAATCACTCGCATCAACCAAACCGTTATTCATTCGTGATTGC
GCCTGAGCGAGGCGAAATACGCGATCGCTGTTAAAAGGACAATTACAAACAGGAATCGAATGCAACCGGC
GCAGGAACACTGCCAGCGCATCAACAATATTTTCACCTGAATCAGGATATTCTTCTAATACCTGGAATGC
TGTTTTCCCGGGGATCGCAGTGGTGAGTAACCATGCATCATCAGGAGTACGGATAAAATGCTTGATGGTC
GGAAGAGGCATAAATTCCGTCAGCCAGTTTAGTCTGACCATCTCATCTGTAACATCATTGGCAACGCTAC
CTTTGCCATGTTTCAGAAACAACTCTGGCGCATCGGGCTTCCCATACAATCGATAGATTGTCGCACCTGA
TTGCCCGACATTATCGCGAGCCCATTTATACCCATATAAATCAGCATCCATGTTGGAATTTAATCGCGGC
CTGGAGCAAGACGTTTCCCGTTGAATATGGCTCATAACACCCCTTGTATTACTGTTTATGTAAGCAGACA
GTTTTATTGTTCATGATGATATATTTTTATCTTGTGCAATGTAACATCAGAGATTTTGAGACACAACGTG
GCTTTGTTGAATAAATCGAACTTTTGCTGAGTTGAAGGATCAGTCATGACCAAAATCCCTTAACGTGAGT
TTTCGTTCCACTGAGCGTCAGACCCCGTAGAAAAGATCAAAGGATCTTCTTGAGATCCTTTTTTTCTGCG
CGTAATCTGCTGCTTGCAAACAAAAAAACCACCGCTACCAGCGGTGGTTTGTTTGCCGGATCAAGAGCTA
CCAACTCTTTTTCCGAAGGTAACTGGCTTCAGCAGAGCGCAGATACCAAATACTGTTCTTCTAGTGTAGC
CGTAGTTAGGCCACCACTTCAAGAACTCTGTAGCACCGCCTACATACCTCGCTCTGCTAATCCTGTTACC
AGTGGCTGCTGCCAGTGGCGATAAGTCGTGTCTTACCGGGTTGGACTCAAGACGATAGTTACCGGATAAG
GCGCAGCGGTCGGGCTGAACGGGGGGTTCGTGCACACAGCCCAGCTTGGAGCGAACGACCTACACCGAAC
TGAGATACCTACAGCGTGAGCTATGAGAAAGCGCCACGCTTCCCGAAGGGAGAAAGGCGGACAGGTATCC
GGTAAGCGGCAGGGTCGGAACAGGAGAGCGCACGAGGGAGCTTCCAGGGGGAAACGCCTGGTATCTTTAT
AGTCCTGTCGGGTTTCGCCACCTCTGACTTGAGCGTCGATTTTTGTGATGCTCGTCAGGGGGGCGGAGCC
TATGGAAAAACGCCAGCAACGCGGCCTTTTTACGGTTCCTGGCCTTTTGCTGGCCTTTTGCTCACATGTT
CTTTCCTGCGTTATCCCCTGATTCTGTGGATAACCGTGCGGCCGCCAATGCTAAATTCGAGTGAAACACA
GGAAGATCAGAAAATCCTCATTTCATCCATATTAACAATAATTTCAAATGTTTATTTGCATTATTTGAAA
CTAGGCAAGACAAGCAACGAAACGTTTTTGAAAATTTTGAGTATTTTCAATAAATTTGTAGAGGACTCAG
ATATTGAAAAAAAGCTACAGCAATTAATACTTGATAAGAAGAGTATTGAGAAGGGCAACGGTTCATCATC
TCATGGATCTGCACATGAACAAACACCAGAGTCAAACGACGTTGAAATTGAGGCTACTGCGCCAATTGAT
GACAATACAGACGATGATAACAAACCGAAGTTATCTGATGTAGAAAAGGATTAAAGATGCTAAGAGATAG
TGATGATATTTCATAAATAATGTAATTCTATATATGTTAATTACCTTTTTTGCGAGGCATATTTATGGTG
AAGGATAAGTTTTGACCATCAAAGAAGGTTAATGTGGCTGTGGTTTCAGGGTCCATAAAGCCCACATGGA
TAACATTACCCCTGAATTCGCATCTAGACTGA
Features (pLannotate 1.2.2; 15 found; start..end, strand, type, name):
    732..2153    +  CDS            VBA2: VBA2_YEAST - Experimental evidence at protein level: Swiss-Prot protein existence level 1. Transporter required for vacuolar uptake of histidine, arginine and lysine and to a lesser extent tyrosine. From Saccharomyces cerevisiae (strain ATCC 204508 / S288c) (Baker's yeast).
   2160..2873    +  CDS            mTurquoise2: mTurquoise2 is a basic (constitutively fluorescent) cyan fluorescent protein published in 2012, derived from Aequorea victoria. It is reported to be a rapidly-maturing monomer with very low acid sensitivity.
   2883..3080    +  CDS            crk (fragment): CRK_XENLA - Experimental evidence at transcript level: Swiss-Prot protein existence level 2. Required for apoptosis in Xenopus egg extracts (PubMed:9029144). Involved in cell branching and adhesion (By similarity). May mediate attachment-induced mapk8 activation, membrane ruffling and cell motility in a Rac-dependent manner. May regulate the efna5-epha3 signaling (By similarity). From Xenopus laevis (African clawed frog).
   3084..3272    +  CDS            CRKL (fragment): CRKL_HUMAN - Experimental evidence at protein level: Swiss-Prot protein existence level 1. May mediate the transduction of intracellular signals. From Homo sapiens (Human).
   4222..5706    +  CDS            YND1 (fragment): YND1_YEAST - Experimental evidence at protein level: Swiss-Prot protein existence level 1. Catalyzes the hydrolysis of phosphoanhydride bonds of nucleoside tri- and di-phosphates. Has equal high activity toward ADP/ATP, GDP/GTP, and UDP/UTP and approximately 50% less toward CDP/CTP and thiamine pyrophosphate. Has no activity toward GMP. Required for Golgi glycosylation and cell wall integrity. Together with CDC55, required for adenovirus E4orf4 (early region 4 open reading frame 4) induced toxicity, the apyrase activity is not required for this function. Plays a role in sphingolipid synthesis.
   5762..5949    +  terminator     ADH1 terminator: S. cerevisiae ADH1; transcription terminator for the S. cerevisiae alcohol dehydrogenase 1 (ADH1) gene
   6021..6137    +  CDS            MRL1 (fragment): MRL1_YEAST - Experimental evidence at protein level: Swiss-Prot protein existence level 1. Sorting receptor involved in the transport of vacuolar enzymes from the Golgi complex to the vacuole. Involved in the delivery and maturation of PEP4 (vacuolar proteinase A) and PRB1 (vacuolar proteinase B). From Saccharomyces cerevisiae (strain ATCC 204508 / S288c) (Baker's yeast).
   6299..6706    +  promoter       TEF1 promoter: S. cerevisiae TEF1; promoter for EF-1α
   6840..7547    +  CDS            mRuby2: mRuby2 is a basic (constitutively fluorescent) red fluorescent protein published in 2012, derived from Entacmaea quadricolor. It has moderate acid sensitivity.
   7888..8064    +  promoter       URA3 promoter (fragment): S. cerevisiae URA3
   8065..8868    +  CDS            URA3: orotidine-5'-phosphate decarboxylase, required for uracil biosynthesis; S. cerevisiae URA3; yeast auxotrophic marker, counterselectable with 5-fluoroorotic acid (5-FOA)
   9136..9396    +  CDS            TIM9: TIM9_YEAST - Experimental evidence at protein level: Swiss-Prot protein existence level 1. Mitochondrial intermembrane chaperone that participates in the import and insertion of multi-pass transmembrane proteins into the mitochondrial inner membrane. Also required for the transfer of beta- barrel precursors from the TOM complex to the sorting and assembly machinery (SAM complex) of the outer membrane. Acts as a chaperone-like protein that protects the hydrophobic precursors from aggregation and guide them through the mitochondrial intermembrane space. Compared to TIM10, it may have a strong st
   9510..10325   -  CDS            KanR: aminoglycoside phosphotransferase; aph(3')-Ia; confers resistance to kanamycin in bacteria or G418 (Geneticin®) in eukaryotes
  10550..11138   +  rep_origin     ori: high-copy-number ColE1/pMB1/pBR322/pUC origin of replication
  11245..11601   +  CDS            GEA2 (fragment): GEA2_YEAST - Experimental evidence at protein level: Swiss-Prot protein existence level 1. Activates the ARF proteins by exchanging bound GDP for free GTP. Plays a role in maintaining mitochondrial morphology (PubMed:25190516). From Saccharomyces cerevisiae (strain ATCC 204508 / S288c) (Baker's yeast).
