[The description below was written by a language model from this plasmid's Addgene catalogue record and pLannotate feature annotations shown in this document.]
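Description:
pKS1577 is a yeast expression plasmid of about 11.8 kb, assembled by Golden Gate cloning in the TMP138 backbone. It is propagated in E. coli through a high-copy ColE1/pUC-type origin with kanamycin resistance, and selected in S. cerevisiae with the URA3 auxotrophic marker, which is counterselectable with 5-FOA. The feature table shows no yeast replication origin or centromere. It does show fragments of yeast genomic sequence (TIM9 and GEA2) flanking the marker and bacterial region, which may be chromosomal integration homology, but the record does not say so.

The plasmid carries three expression units. The first encodes the vacuolar basic amino acid transporter Vba2p fused to the cyan fluorescent protein mTurquoise2 and two tandem Crk-family SH3 domains; this is the membrane protein "cargo". The second encodes a truncation of the yeast apyrase Ynd1p (residues 1-495) carrying an enhanced PTS1 peroxisomal targeting signal, followed by the ADH1 terminator. The third, downstream of the annotated TEF1 promoter, fuses the N-terminal 36 residues of the peroxisomal membrane protein Pex22 to the red fluorescent protein mRuby2 and an inactivated ("dead") SH3-binding peptide. The promoters for the first two units are not annotated, and a short MRL1-matching fragment between units is probably regulatory or genomic sequence rather than an intended coding region.

In the active design, the Pex22 anchor would act as a "chauffeur", binding SH3-tagged cargo and carrying it to the peroxisomal membrane. Because the peptide here is inactive, this interaction should not occur. The plasmid is therefore the negative control for such relocalisation experiments, and the cyan and red tags allow cargo and chauffeur to be imaged separately.
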