Addgene plasmid #239525: pKS1577
Purpose: Express Vba2p membrane protein cargo, peroxisomal Ynd1p truncation, and inactive Pex22 peroxisomal chauffeur as negative control
Depositing lab: John Dueber. Depositing organization: University of California, Berkeley.
Backbone
  Vector backbone: TMP138
  Backbone manufacturer: Internal
  Vector type: Yeast Expression
  Selectable markers: URA3
Growth in bacteria
  Bacterial resistance: Kanamycin, 50 μg/mL
  Growth temperature: 37°C
  Growth strain: DH5alpha
  Copy number: High Copy
Gene/Insert
  Gene/Insert name: ScVba2p-mTurquoise2-2xCrk_SH3
  Species: S. cerevisiae (budding yeast)
  Cloning method: Golden Gate
Terms and licenses: Academic/Nonprofit Terms; Industry Terms: Not Available to Industry
Depositor comments: Additional inserts: 1) ScYnd1p(1-495)-ePTS1; 2) ScPex22(1-36)-mRuby2-SH3pep_dead
How to cite: pKS1577 was a gift from John Dueber (Addgene plasmid # 239525 ; http://n2t.net/addgene:239525 ; RRID:Addgene_239525)
